>Addgene plasmid #20542 | pWZL Neo Myr Flag MPP1 | addgene partial sequence | sequence record 26366 | 20542 with pWZL-fwd (GAA CCT CCT CGT TCG ACC)
CCTCANTCCTTCTCTAGGCGCCGGCCGGATCCAGAATTCGCCACCATGGGGTCTTCAAAATCTAAACCAA
AGGACCCCAGCCAGCGCCGGCGCAGGATCCGAGGTTACCTTGACTACAAAGACGATGACGACAAGCAATT
GACAAGTTTGTACAAAAAAGTTGGCATGACCCTCAAGGCGAGCGAGGGCGAGAGTGGGGGCAGCATGCAC
ACGGCGCTCTCCGACCTCTACCTGGAGCATTTGCTGCAGAAGCGTAGTCGGCCAGAGGCTGTATCGCATC
CATTGAATACTGTGACCGAGGACATGTACACCAACGGGTCTCCTGCCCCAGGTAGCCCTGCCCAGGTCAA
GGGACAGGAGGTGCGGAAAGTGCGACTCATACAGTTTGAGAAGGTCACAGAAGAGCCCATGGGAATCACG
CTGAAGCTGAATGAAAAACAGTCCTGTACGGTGGCCAGAATTCTTCATGGTGGCATGATCCATAGACAAG
GCTCCCTTCACGTGGGGGATGAGATCCTAGAAATCAATGGCACAAATGTGACAAATCATTCAGTGGATCA
GCTGCAGAAGGCGATGAAAGAAACCAAAGGAATGATCTCATTAAAAGTAATTCCCAACCAGCAAAGCCGT
CTTCCTGCACTACAGATGTTCATGAGAGCGCAGTTTGACTATGATCCCAAAAAGGACAATCTGATCCCTT
GCAAGGAGGCGGGACTGAAGTTTGCTACTGGGGACANNATCCAGANTATCNACAANGATGACAGC
