[The description below was written by a language model from this plasmid's Addgene catalogue record.]
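Description:
pWZL Neo Myr Flag MPP1 is a retroviral mammalian expression plasmid built on the Gateway-compatible pWZL-Neo-Myr-Flag-DEST backbone. It is propagated in bacteria under ampicillin selection, and the record recommends a recombination-deficient strain (Stbl3), which helps limit rearrangement between the repeated sequences typical of retroviral vectors. In mammalian cells, transduced or transfected populations are selected with G418 through the neomycin resistance marker. No feature table is provided, and the record does not name the promoter driving the insert, the arrangement linking it to the neomycin marker, or the bacterial origin of replication. The copy number is listed as unknown.

The payload is the human MPP1 open reading frame (membrane protein, palmitoylated 1, also known as EMP55 or PEMP). It was first cloned into a Gateway entry vector and then moved into the destination backbone by an LR recombination reaction. This places the ORF in frame behind two N-terminal elements supplied by the backbone: a myristoylation signal and a Flag epitope. A myristoylation signal directs lipid modification that tethers the fusion protein to cellular membranes, a strategy commonly used to promote activation of kinases and signalling proteins. The Flag tag allows detection or immunoprecipitation with anti-Flag antibodies.

The construct is one clone from a library of myristoylated, Flag-tagged kinase ORFs made for an integrative genomic study that identified a breast cancer oncogene. It is suited to producing retrovirus for stable expression of membrane-targeted MPP1 in gain-of-function experiments. The depositors note that the gene's identity was verified, but the clone was not fully sequenced, so minor mutations cannot be excluded.
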