Addgene plasmid #20542: pWZL Neo Myr Flag MPP1
Depositing lab: William Hahn & Jean Zhao. Depositing organization: Dana-Farber Cancer Institute. Publication: Integrative Genomic Approaches Identify IKBKE as a Breast Cancer Oncogene (Kinase Library Clones). Boehm JS, Zhao JJ, Yao J, Kim SY, Firestein R, Dunn IF, Sjostrom SK, Garraway LA, Weremowicz S, Richardson AL, Greulich H, Stewart CJ, Mulvey LA, Shen RR, Ambrogio L, Hirozane-Kishikawa T, Hill DE, Vidal M, Meyerson M, Grenier JK, Hinkle G, Root DE, Roberts TM, Lander ES, Polyak K, Hahn WC. Cell. 2007 Jun 15. 129(6):1065-1079. 10.1016/j.cell.2007.03.052 PubMed 17574021.
Backbone
  Vector backbone: pWZL-Neo-Myr-Flag-DEST
  Backbone manufacturer: William Hahn Lab (available at Addgene, #15300)
  Vector type: Mammalian Expression, Retroviral
  Selectable markers: Neomycin (select with G418)
Growth in bacteria
  Bacterial resistance: Ampicillin, 100 μg/mL
  Growth temperature: 37°C
  Growth strain: Stbl3
  Growth instructions: Stbl3 cells to prevent recombination.
  Copy number: Unknown
Gene/Insert
  Gene/Insert name: MPP1 (alt name: membrane protein, palmitoylated 1, 50 kDa)
  Species: H. sapiens (human)
  GenBank ID: NM_002436
  Entrez Gene: MPP1 (a.k.a. AAG12, DXS552E, EMP55, MRG1, PEMP)
  Tag / fusion protein: Myr (N terminal on backbone); Flag (N terminal on backbone)
  Cloning method: Gateway Cloning
  Sequencing primers: 5′ pWZL-Fwd (GAA CCT CCT CGT TCG ACC); 3′ pWZL-Rev (TTC CGG GCC CTC ACA TTG)
Resource information
  A portion of this plasmid was derived from a plasmid made by: 2-E1
Terms and licenses: Academic/Nonprofit Terms; Industry Terms: Not Available to Industry
Depositor comments: ORFs were cloned into Gateway compatible pEntry vectors. An LR recombination reaction was performed to move the ORF to pWZL-Neo-Myr-Flag DEST such that the ORF would have 5' myristoylation and flag tags. This plasmid is part of a kinase library, and the gene has been verified, but has not been fully sequenced for minor mutations. Please see the following link for plasmids from this article that are not part of the kinase library http://www.addgene.org/pubmed/17574021
How to cite: pWZL Neo Myr Flag MPP1 was a gift from William Hahn & Jean Zhao (Addgene plasmid # 20542 ; http://n2t.net/addgene:20542 ; RRID:Addgene_20542)
